Addgene plasmid #48682: pLZL2386
Purpose: pET29a_PPP CODA PFV Integrase with C-terminal His tag (GPG removed from pLZL2373)
Depositing lab: Suzanne Sandmeyer. Depositing organization: University of California, Irvine. Publication: Directed DNA shuffling of retrovirus and retrotransposon integrase protein domains. Qi X, Vargas E, Larsen L, Knapp W, Hatfield GW, Lathrop R, Sandmeyer S. PLoS One. 2013 May 17;8(5):e63957. doi: 10.1371/journal.pone.0063957. Print 2013. PubMed 23691126.
Backbone
  Vector backbone: pET29a
  Total vector size (bp): 6417
  Vector type: Bacterial Expression
Growth in bacteria
  Bacterial resistance: Kanamycin, 50 μg/mL
  Growth temperature: 37°C
  Growth strain: DH5alpha
  Copy number: Unknown
Gene/Insert
  Gene/Insert name: PFV Integrase
  Tag / fusion protein: His (C terminal on backbone)
Resource information
  A portion of this plasmid was derived from a plasmid made by: Author of the paper; "Xiaojie Qi <>
Terms and licenses: Academic/Nonprofit Terms; Industry Terms: Not Available to Industry
Depositor comments: The depositing lab recommends bacteria strain Rosetta (DE3)pLysS for protein expression. Please contact for additional information about this plasmid.
How to cite: pLZL2386 was a gift from Suzanne Sandmeyer (Addgene plasmid # 48682 ; http://n2t.net/addgene:48682 ; RRID:Addgene_48682)
