[The description below was written by a language model from this plasmid's Addgene catalogue record and pLannotate feature annotations shown in this document.]
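Description:
pLZL2386 is a 6,417 bp bacterial expression plasmid built on the pET29a backbone for producing prototype foamy virus (PFV) integrase in E. coli. It is selected with kanamycin through the aph(3')-Ia KanR gene and replicates from a ColE1/pBR322-type origin. The bom mobility region and the rop gene are retained alongside this origin; rop normally moderates copy number, although the record lists copy number as unknown. An f1 origin is also present. Short annotated matches to the tetracycline resistance gene, an AmpR promoter fragment and a predicted E. coli ORF appear to be remnants of pBR322-derived backbone sequence rather than functional parts.

The expression cassette follows the standard pET layout. A T7 promoter with an adjacent lac operator drives transcription, followed by the phage T7 gene 10 ribosome binding site and the integrase coding region, which the annotation matches to the integrase portion of the foamy virus Pol polyprotein. The open reading frame runs across the numbering origin of the circular map into a backbone-encoded C-terminal His tag for affinity purification, and the T7 terminator lies just downstream. The small fragment annotated as a T7 gene 10B-derived solubility tag falls between the His tag and the terminator and is probably a sequence-similarity hit to backbone DNA. A plasmid-borne lacI gene with its own promoter keeps the cassette repressed until IPTG is added, so expression requires a host supplying T7 RNA polymerase; the depositor recommends a DE3 lysogen strain carrying pLysS.

The stated purpose labels the insert "PPP CODA" and notes that a GPG sequence was removed relative to the parent plasmid pLZL2373, but the record does not explain these terms further. The construct comes from work on directed DNA shuffling of retroviral and retrotransposon integrase domains.
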