Features (pLannotate 1.2.2; 19 found; start..end, strand, type, name):
      7..24      +  CDS            9xHis (fragment): 9xHis affinity tag
     34..83      +  CDS            SET1 (fragment): solubility-enhancement tag derived from T7 phage gene 10B
     91..138     +  terminator     T7 terminator: transcription terminator for bacteriophage T7 RNA polymerase
    175..630     +  rep_origin     f1 ori (sequence partly withheld): f1 bacteriophage origin of replication; arrow indicates direction of (+) strand synthesis
    657..714     +  promoter       AmpR promoter (fragment): bla
    723..1538    -  CDS            KanR: aminoglycoside phosphotransferase; aph(3')-Ia; confers resistance to kanamycin in bacteria or G418 (Geneticin®) in eukaryotes
   1660..2248    +  rep_origin     ori: high-copy-number ColE1/pMB1/pBR322/pUC origin of replication
   2434..2576    -  misc_feature   bom: basis of mobility region from pBR322
   2678..2869    -  CDS            rop: Rop protein, which maintains plasmids at low copy number; rop
   2886..3266    +  CDS            YPB1_ECOLX: Protein predicted: Swiss-Prot protein existence level 4. From Escherichia coli.
   3338..3629    -  CDS            TcR (fragment): tetracycline efflux protein; tet; confers resistance to tetracycline
   3644..3665    -  protein_bind   CAP binding site: CAP binding activates transcription in the presence of cAMP. E. coli catabolite activator protein
   3678..4760    -  CDS            lacI: lac repressor; lacI; The lac repressor binds to the lac operator to inhibit transcription in E. coli. This inhibition can be relieved by adding lactose or isopropyl-β-D-thiogalactopyranoside (IPTG).
   4761..4838    -  promoter       lacI promoter: lacI
   4846..5125    -  CDS            TcR (fragment): tetracycline efflux protein; tet; confers resistance to tetracycline
   5151..5169    +  promoter       T7 promoter: promoter for bacteriophage T7 RNA polymerase
   5170..5194    +  protein_bind   lac operator: The lac repressor binds to the lac operator to inhibit transcription in E. coli. This inhibition can be relieved by adding lactose or isopropyl-β-D-thiogalactopyranoside (IPTG). lac repressor encoded by lacI
   5209..5231    +  RBS            RBS: efficient ribosome binding site from bacteriophage T7 gene 10 (Olins and Rangwala, 1989)
   5242..6417    +  CDS            pol (fragment): POL_FOAMV - Experimental evidence at protein level: Swiss-Prot protein existence level 1. Integrase catalyzes viral DNA integration into the host chromosome, by performing a series of DNA cutting and joining reactions. This enzyme activity takes place after virion entry into a cell and reverse transcription of the RNA genome in dsDNA. The first step in the integration process is 3' processing. This step requires a complex comprising at least the viral genome, matrix protein, and integrase. This complex is called the pre-integration complex (PIC). The integrase protein removes 2 nucleotides fro
>Addgene plasmid #48682 | pLZL2386 | depositor full sequence | sequence record 70448 | pLZL2386 sequence 6417 bps
CTCGAGCACCACCACCACCACCACTGAGATCCGGCTGCTAACAAAGCCCGAAAGGAAGCTGAGTTGGCTG
CTGCCACCGCTGAGCAATAACTAGCATAACCCCTTGGGGCCTCTAAACGGGTCTTGAGGGGTTTTTTGCT
GAAAGGAGGAACTATATCCGGATTGGCGAATGGG
[124 nt withheld, positions 175-298]
C
[91 nt withheld, positions 300-390]
A
[49 nt withheld, positions 392-440]
CCTTTGACGTTGGAGTCCACGTTCTTT
[37 nt withheld, positions 468-504]
ACCCTATCTCGGTCTATTCTTTTGATTTATAAGGGATTTTGCCGATTTCGGCCTATTGGTTAAAAAATGA
GCTGATTTAACAAAAATTTAACGCGAATTTTAACAAAATATTAACGTTTACAATTTCAGGTGGCACTTTT
CGGGGAAATGTGCGCGGAACCCCTATTTGTTTATTTTTCTAAATACATTCAAATATGTATCCGCTCATGA
ATTAATTCTTAGAAAAACTCATCGAGCATCAAATGAAACTGCAATTTATTCATATCAGGATTATCAATAC
CATATTTTTGAAAAAGCCGTTTCTGTAATGAAGGAGAAAACTCACCGAGGCAGTTCCATAGGATGGCAAG
ATCCTGGTATCGGTCTGCGATTCCGACTCGTCCAACATCAATACAACCTATTAATTTCCCCTCGTCAAAA
ATAAGGTTATCAAGTGAGAAATCACCATGAGTGACGACTGAATCCGGTGAGAATGGCAAAAGTTTATGCA
TTTCTTTCCAGACTTGTTCAACAGGCCAGCCATTACGCTCGTCATCAAAATCACTCGCATCAACCAAACC
GTTATTCATTCGTGATTGCGCCTGAGCGAGACGAAATACGCGATCGCTGTTAAAAGGACAATTACAAACA
GGAATCGAATGCAACCGGCGCAGGAACACTGCCAGCGCATCAACAATATTTTCACCTGAATCAGGATATT
CTTCTAATACCTGGAATGCTGTTTTCCCGGGGATCGCAGTGGTGAGTAACCATGCATCATCAGGAGTACG
GATAAAATGCTTGATGGTCGGAAGAGGCATAAATTCCGTCAGCCAGTTTAGTCTGACCATCTCATCTGTA
ACATCATTGGCAACGCTACCTTTGCCATGTTTCAGAAACAACTCTGGCGCATCGGGCTTCCCATACAATC
GATAGATTGTCGCACCTGATTGCCCGACATTATCGCGAGCCCATTTATACCCATATAAATCAGCATCCAT
GTTGGAATTTAATCGCGGCCTAGAGCAAGACGTTTCCCGTTGAATATGGCTCATAACACCCCTTGTATTA
CTGTTTATGTAAGCAGACAGTTTTATTGTTCATGACCAAAATCCCTTAACGTGAGTTTTCGTTCCACTGA
GCGTCAGACCCCGTAGAAAAGATCAAAGGATCTTCTTGAGATCCTTTTTTTCTGCGCGTAATCTGCTGCT
TGCAAACAAAAAAACCACCGCTACCAGCGGTGGTTTGTTTGCCGGATCAAGAGCTACCAACTCTTTTTCC
GAAGGTAACTGGCTTCAGCAGAGCGCAGATACCAAATACTGTCCTTCTAGTGTAGCCGTAGTTAGGCCAC
CACTTCAAGAACTCTGTAGCACCGCCTACATACCTCGCTCTGCTAATCCTGTTACCAGTGGCTGCTGCCA
GTGGCGATAAGTCGTGTCTTACCGGGTTGGACTCAAGACGATAGTTACCGGATAAGGCGCAGCGGTCGGG
CTGAACGGGGGGTTCGTGCACACAGCCCAGCTTGGAGCGAACGACCTACACCGAACTGAGATACCTACAG
CGTGAGCTATGAGAAAGCGCCACGCTTCCCGAAGGGAGAAAGGCGGACAGGTATCCGGTAAGCGGCAGGG
TCGGAACAGGAGAGCGCACGAGGGAGCTTCCAGGGGGAAACGCCTGGTATCTTTATAGTCCTGTCGGGTT
TCGCCACCTCTGACTTGAGCGTCGATTTTTGTGATGCTCGTCAGGGGGGCGGAGCCTATGGAAAAACGCC
AGCAACGCGGCCTTTTTACGGTTCCTGGCCTTTTGCTGGCCTTTTGCTCACATGTTCTTTCCTGCGTTAT
CCCCTGATTCTGTGGATAACCGTATTACCGCCTTTGAGTGAGCTGATACCGCTCGCCGCAGCCGAACGAC
CGAGCGCAGCGAGTCAGTGAGCGAGGAAGCGGAAGAGCGCCTGATGCGGTATTTTCTCCTTACGCATCTG
TGCGGTATTTCACACCGCATATATGGTGCACTCTCAGTACAATCTGCTCTGATGCCGCATAGTTAAGCCA
GTATACACTCCGCTATCGCTACGTGACTGGGTCATGGCTGCGCCCCGACACCCGCCAACACCCGCTGACG
CGCCCTGACGGGCTTGTCTGCTCCCGGCATCCGCTTACAGACAAGCTGTGACCGTCTCCGGGAGCTGCAT
GTGTCAGAGGTTTTCACCGTCATCACCGAAACGCGCGAGGCAGCTGCGGTAAAGCTCATCAGCGTGGTCG
TGAAGCGATTCACAGATGTCTGCCTGTTCATCCGCGTCCAGCTCGTTGAGTTTCTCCAGAAGCGTTAATG
TCTGGCTTCTGATAAAGCGGGCCATGTTAAGGGCGGTTTTTTCCTGTTTGGTCACTGATGCCTCCGTGTA
AGGGGGATTTCTGTTCATGGGGGTAATGATACCGATGAAACGAGAGAGGATGCTCACGATACGGGTTACT
GATGATGAACATGCCCGGTTACTGGAACGTTGTGAGGGTAAACAACTGGCGGTATGGATGCGGCGGGACC
AGAGAAAAATCACTCAGGGTCAATGCCAGCGCTTCGTTAATACAGATGTAGGTGTTCCACAGGGTAGCCA
GCAGCATCCTGCGATGCAGATCCGGAACATAATGGTGCAGGGCGCTGACTTCCGCGTTTCCAGACTTTAC
GAAACACGGAAACCGAAGACCATTCATGTTGTTGCTCAGGTCGCAGACGTTTTGCAGCAGCAGTCGCTTC
ACGTTCGCTCGCGTATCGGTGATTCATTCTGCTAACCAGTAAGGCAACCCCGCCAGCCTAGCCGGGTCCT
CAACGACAGGAGCACGATCATGCGCACCCGTGGGGCCGCCATGCCGGCGATAATGGCCTGCTTCTCGCCG
AAACGTTTGGTGGCGGGACCAGTGACGAAGGCTTGAGCGAGGGCGTGCAAGATTCCGAATACCGCAAGCG
ACAGGCCGATCATCGTCGCGCTCCAGCGAAAGCGGTCCTCGCCGAAAATGACCCAGAGCGCTGCCGGCAC
CTGTCCTACGAGTTGCATGATAAAGAAGACAGTCATAAGTGCGGCGACGATAGTCATGCCCCGCGCCCAC
CGGAAGGAGCTGACTGGGTTGAAGGCTCTCAAGGGCATCGGTCGAGATCCCGGTGCCTAATGAGTGAGCT
AACTTACATTAATTGCGTTGCGCTCACTGCCCGCTTTCCAGTCGGGAAACCTGTCGTGCCAGCTGCATTA
ATGAATCGGCCAACGCGCGGGGAGAGGCGGTTTGCGTATTGGGCGCCAGGGTGGTTTTTCTTTTCACCAG
TGAGACGGGCAACAGCTGATTGCCCTTCACCGCCTGGCCCTGAGAGAGTTGCAGCAAGCGGTCCACGCTG
GTTTGCCCCAGCAGGCGAAAATCCTGTTTGATGGTGGTTAACGGCGGGATATAACATGAGCTGTCTTCGG
TATCGTCGTATCCCACTACCGAGATGTCCGCACCAACGCGCAGCCCGGACTCGGTAATGGCGCGCATTGC
GCCCAGCGCCATCTGATCGTTGGCAACCAGCATCGCAGTGGGAACGATGCCCTCATTCAGCATTTGCATG
GTTTGTTGAAAACCGGACATGGCACTCCAGTCGCCTTCCCGTTCCGCTATCGGCTGAATTTGATTGCGAG
TGAGATATTTATGCCAGCCAGCCAGACGCAGACGCGCCGAGACAGAACTTAATGGGCCCGCTAACAGCGC
GATTTGCTGGTGACCCAATGCGACCAGATGCTCCACGCCCAGTCGCGTACCGTCTTCATGGGAGAAAATA
ATACTGTTGATGGGTGTCTGGTCAGAGACATCAAGAAATAACGCCGGAACATTAGTGCAGGCAGCTTCCA
CAGCAATGGCATCCTGGTCATCCAGCGGATAGTTAATGATCAGCCCACTGACGCGTTGCGCGAGAAGATT
GTGCACCGCCGCTTTACAGGCTTCGACGCCGCTTCGTTCTACCATCGACACCACCACGCTGGCACCCAGT
TGATCGGCGCGAGATTTAATCGCCGCGACAATTTGCGACGGCGCGTGCAGGGCCAGACTGGAGGTGGCAA
CGCCAATCAGCAACGACTGTTTGCCCGCCAGTTGTTGTGCCACGCGGTTGGGAATGTAATTCAGCTCCGC
CATCGCCGCTTCCACTTTTTCCCGCGTTTTCGCAGAAACGTGGCTGGCCTGGTTCACCACGCGGGAAACG
GTCTGATAAGAGACACCGGCATACTCTGCGACATCGTATAACGTTACTGGTTTCACATTCACCACCCTGA
ATTGACTCTCTTCCGGGCGCTATCATGCCATACCGCGAAAGGTTTTGCGCCATTCGATGGTGTCCGGGAT
CTCGACGCTCTCCCTTATGCGACTCCTGCATTAGGAAGCAGCCCAGTAGTAGGTTGAGGCCGTTGAGCAC
CGCCGCCGCAAGGAATGGTGCATGCAAGGAGATGGCGCCCAACAGTCCCCCGGCCACGGGGCCTGCCACC
ATACCCACGCCGAAACAAGCGCTCATGAGCCCGAAGTGGCGAGCCCGATCTTCCCCATCGGTGATGTCGG
CGATATAGGCGCCAGCAACCGCACCTGTGGCGCCGGTGATGCCGGCCACGATGCGTCCGGCGTAGAGGAT
CGAGATCGATCTCGATCCCGCGAAATTAATACGACTCACTATAGGGGAATTGTGAGCGGATAACAATTCC
CCTCTAGAAATAATTTTGTTTAACTTTAAGAAGGAGATATACATATGTGCAACACTAAAAAGCCAAACCT
GGATGCTGAATTGGATCAACTGCTTCAGGGCCACTACATTAAAGGTTACCCAAAACAGTACACCTACTTC
CTGGAAGACGGTAAAGTAAAAGTTTCTCGTCCAGAAGGTGTTAAAATTATTCCACCACAGTCTGATCGCC
AGAAAATTGTTTTGCAGGCTCACAACCTGGCTCACACTGGTCGTGAGGCTACTCTGCTGAAAATTGCTAA
CCTGTACTGGTGGCCAAACATGCGTAAGGATGTTGTTAAACAGTTGGGTCGTTGCCAGCAATGCCTGATT
ACTAACGCATCTAACAAAGCATCTGGTCCAATTTTGCGTCCGGATCGTCCACAGAAACCATTCGATAAAT
TCTTCATTGATTACATTGGTCCGCTGCCTCCATCTCAGGGTTACCTGTACGTTTTGGTTGTAGTTGATGG
TATGACCGGTTTCACTTGGCTGTACCCAACTAAAGCTCCATCCACTTCTGCAACTGTTAAGTCCTTGAAC
GTTCTGACCTCCATTGCTATTCCAAAAGTTATTCACTCTGATCAAGGCGCTGCTTTTACTTCTTCCACTT
TCGCTGAATGGGCTAAAGAACGTGGTATTCACCTTGAATTTTCCACCCCATATCACCCGCAGTCTTCTGG
TAAAGTTGAACGTAAAAACTCCGACATTAAACGTCTGCTGACTAAGCTGCTGGTAGGTCGTCCGACTAAA
TGGTACGATCTGTTACCGGTTGTTCAACTGGCTCTGAACAACACTTACTCTCCAGTACTGAAATACACTC
CACACCAGCTCCTGTTCGGTATTGACTCTAACACTCCTTTCGCTAACCAGGATACTCTGGATCTGACTCG
TGAAGAAGAACTGTCCTTGTTGCAGGAAATTCGTACCTCTCTGTACCACCCGTCTACTCCGCCAGCTTCT
TCTCGTTCCTGGAGCCCAGTTGTTGGTCAGTTGGTTCAGGAACGTGTTGCTCGTCCTGCTTCTCTGCGCC
CTCGTTGGCACAAACCATCTACTGTTCTGAAAGTTTTGAACCCACGCACCGTTGTTATTCTGGATCATCT
GGGTAACAACCGTACTGTTTCCATTGATAACCTGAAACCAACCTCTCACCAGAACGGTACTACTAACGAT
ACTGCTACTATGGATCACTTGGAAAAGAACGAA
