>Addgene plasmid #48682 | pLZL2386 | addgene partial sequence | sequence record 72727 | T7 5'-TAATACGACTCACTATAGGG-3'
AATTTTGTTTAACTTTAAGAAGGAGATATACATATGTGCAACACTAAAAAGCCAAACCTGGATGCTGAAT
TGGATCAACTGCTTCAGGGCCACTACATTAAAGGTTACCCAAAACAGTACACCTACTTCCTGGAAGACGG
TAAAGTAAAAGTTTCTCGTCCAGAAGGTGTTAAAATTATTCCACCACAGTCTGATCGCCAGAAAATTGTT
TTGCAGGCTCACAACCTGGCTCACACTGGTCGTGAGGCTACTCTGCTGAAAATTGCTAACCTGTACTGGT
GGCCAAACATGCGTAAGGATGTTGTTAAACAGTTGGGTCGTTGCCAGCAATGCCTGATTACTAACGCATC
TAACAAAGCATCTGGTCCAATTTTGCGTCCGGATCGTCCACAGAAACCATTCGATAAATTCTTCATTGAT
TACATTGGTCCGCTGCCTCCATCTCAGGGTTACCTGTACGTTTTGGTTGTAGTTGATGGTATGACCGGTT
TCACTTGGCTGTACCCAACTAAAGCTCCATCCACTTCTGCAACTGTTAAGTCCTTGAACGTTCTGACCTC
CATTGCTATTCCAAAAGTTATTCACTCTGATCAAGGCGCTGCTTTTACTTCTTCCACTTTCGCTGAATGG
GCTAAAGAACGTGGTATTCACCTTGAATTTTCCACCCCATATCACCCGCAGTCTTCTGGTAAAGTTGAAC
GTAAAAACTCCGACATTAAACGTCTGCTGACTAAGCTGCTGGTAGGTCGTCCGACTAAATGGTACGATCT
GTTACCGGTTGTTCAACTGGCTCTGAACAACACTTACTCTCCAGTACTGAAATACACTCCACACCAGCTC
CTGTTCGGTATTGACTCTAACACTCCTTTCGCTAACCAG
