>Addgene plasmid #48682 | pLZL2386 | addgene partial sequence | sequence record 73412 | T7term 5'-GCTAGTTATTGCTCAGCGG-3'
GCAGCCGGATCTCAGTGGTGGTGGTGGTGGTGCTCGAGTTCGTTCTTTTCCAAGTGATCCATAGTAGCAG
TATCGTTAGTAGTACCGTTCTGGTGAGAGGTTGGTTTCAGGTTATCAATGGAAACAGTACGGTTGTTACC
CAGATGATCCAGAATAACAACGGTGCGTGGGTTCAAAACTTTCAGAACAGTAGATGGTTTGTGCCAACGA
GGGCGCAGAGAAGCAGGACGAGCAACACGTTCCTGAACCAACTGACCAACAACTGGGCTCCAGGAACGAG
AAGAAGCTGGCGGAGTAGACGGGTGGTACAGAGAGGTACGAATTTCCTGCAACAAGGACAGTTCTTCTTC
ACGAGTCAGATCCAGAGTATCCTGGTTAGCGAAAGGAGTGTTAGAGTCAATACCGAACAGGAGCTGGTGT
GGAGTGTATTTCAGTACTGGAGAGTAAGTGTTGTTCAGAGCCAGTTGAACAACCGGTAACAGATCGTACC
ATTTAGTCGGACGACCTACCAGCAGCTTAGTCAGCAGACGTTTAATGTCGGAGTTTTTACGTTCAACTTT
ACCAGAAGACTGCGGGTGATATGGGGTGGAAAATTCAAGGTGAATACCACGTTCTTTAGCCCATTCAGCG
AAAGTGGAAGAAGTAAAAGCAGCGCCTTGATCAGAGTGAATAACTTTTGGAATAGCAATGGAGGTCAGAA
CGTTCAAGGACTTAACAGTTGCAGAAGTGGATGGAGCTTTAGTTGGGTACAGCCAAGTGAAACCGGTCAT
ACCATCAACTACAACCAAAACGTACAGGTAACCCTGAGATGGAGGCAGCGGACCAATGTAATCAATGAAG
AATTTATCGAATGGTTTCTGTGGACGATCCGGACGCAAAATTGGACCAG
